>Addgene plasmid #226308 | pJB51 | addgene full sequence | sequence record 449920 | Addgene NGS Result
TCTGATGTTACATTGCACAAGATAAAAATATATCATCATGAACAATAAAACTGTCTGCTTACATAAACAG
TAATACAAGGGGTGTTATGAGCCATATTCAACGGGAAACGTCTTGCTCGAGGCCGCGATTAAATTCCAAC
ATGGATGCTGATTTATATGGGTATAAATGGGCTCGCGATAATGTCGGGCAATCAGGTGCGACAATCTATC
GATTGTATGGGAAGCCCGATGCGCCAGAGTTGTTTCTGAAACATGGCAAAGGTAGCGTTGCCAATGATGT
TACAGATGAGATGGTCAGACTAAACTGGCTGACGGAATTTATGCCTCTTCCGACCATCAAGCATTTTATC
CGTACTCCTGATGATGCATGGTTACTCACCACTGCGATCCCCGGGAAAACAGCATTCCAGGTATTAGAAG
AATATCCTGATTCAGGTGAAAATATTGTTGATGCGCTGGCAGTGTTCCTGCGCCGGTTGCATTCGATTCC
TGTTTGTAATTGTCCTTTTAACAGCGATCGCGTATTTCGACTCGCTCAGGCGCAATCACGAATGAATAAC
GGTTTGGTTGATGCGAGTGATTTTGATGACGAGCGTAATGGCTGGCCTGTTGAACAAGTCTGGAAAGAAA
TGCATAAGCTTTTGCCATTCTCACCGGATTCAGTCGTCACTCATGGTGATTTCTCACTTGATAACCTTAT
TTTTGACGAGGGGAAATTAATAGGTTGTATTGATGTTGGACGAGTCGGAATCGCAGACCGATACCAGGAT
CTTGCCATCCTATGGAACTGCCTCGGTGAGTTTTCTCCTTCATTACAGAAACGGCTTTTTCAAAAATATG
GTATTGATAATCCTGATATGAATAAATTGCAGTTTCATTTGATGCTCGATGAGTTTTTCTAATCAGAATT
GGTTAATTGGTTGTAACACTGGCAGAGCATTACGCTGACTTGACGGGACGGCGGCTTTGTTGAATAAATC
GAACTTTTGCTGAGTTGAAGGATCAGATCACGCATCTTCCCCTTACAGACAAGCTGTGACCGCCTCCGGG
AGCTGCATGTGTCAGAGGTTTTCACCGTCATCACCGAAACGCGCGAGGCAGCAGATCAATTCGCGCGCGA
AGGCGAAGCGGCATGCATTTACGTTGACACCATCGAATGGTGCAAAACCTTTCGCGGTATGGCATGATAG
CGCCCGGAAGAGAGTCAATTCAGGGTGGTGAATGTGAAACCAGTAACGTTATACGATGTCGCAGAGTATG
CCGGTGTCTCTTATCAGACCGTTTCCCGCGTGGTGAACCAGGCCAGCCACGTTTCTGCGAAAACGCGGGA
AAAAGTGGAAGCGGCGATGGCGGAGCTGAATTACATTCCCAACCGCGTGGCACAACAACTGGCGGGCAAA
CAGTCGTTGCTGATTGGCGTTGCCACCTCCAGTCTGGCCCTGCACGCGCCGTCGCAAATTGTCGCGGCGA
TTAAATCTCGCGCCGATCAACTGGGTGCCAGCGTGGTGGTGTCGATGGTAGAACGAAGCGGCGTCGAAGC
CTGTAAAGCGGCGGTGCACAATCTTCTCGCGCAACGCGTCAGTGGGCTGATCATTAACTATCCGCTGGAT
GACCAGGATGCCATTGCTGTGGAAGCTGCCTGCACTAATGTTCCGGCGTTATTTCTTGATGTCTCTGACC
AGACACCCATCAACAGTATTATTTTCTCCCATGAAGACGGTACGCGACTGGGCGTGGAGCATCTGGTCGC
ATTGGGTCACCAGCAAATCGCGCTGTTAGCGGGCCCATTAAGTTCTGTCTCGGCGCGTCTGCGTCTGGCT
GGCTGGCATAAATATCTCACTCGCAATCAAATTCAGCCGATAGCGGAACGGGAAGGCGACTGGAGTGCCA
TGTCCGGTTTTCAACAAACCATGCAAATGCTGAATGAGGGCATCGTTCCCACTGCGATGCTGGTTGCCAA
CGATCAGATGGCGCTGGGCGCAATGCGCGCCATTACCGAGTCCGGGCTGCGCGTTGGTGCGGATATCTCG
GTAGTGGGATACGACGATACCGAAGACAGCTCATGTTATATCCCGCCGTTAACCACCATCAAACAGGATT
TTCGCCTGCTGGGGCAAACCAGCGTGGACCGCTTGCTGCAACTCTCTCAGGGCCAGGCGGTGAAGGGCAA
TCAGCTGTTGCCCGTGTCACTGGTGAAAAGAAAAACCACCCTGGCGCCCAATACGCAAACCGCCTCTCCC
CGCGCGTTGGCCGATTCATTAATGCAGCTGGCACGACAGGTTTCCCGACTGGAAAGCGGGCAGTGAGCGC
AACGCAATTAATGTAAGTTAGCGCGAATTGATCTGGTTTGACAGCTTATCATCGACTGCACGGTGCACCA
ATGCTTCTGGCGTCAGGCAGCCATCGGAAGCTGTGGTATGGCTGTGCAGGTCGTAAATCACTGCATAATT
CGTGTCGCTCAAGGCGCACTCCCGTTCTGGATAATGTTTTTTGCGCCGACATCATAACGGTTCTGGCAAA
TATTCTGAAATGAGCTGTTGACAATTAATCATCCGGCTCGTATAATGTGTGGAATTGTGAGCGGATAACA
ATTTCACACAGGAAACAGACCATGTCCCCTTCACAGTCAGGAATGAATCCTGCCGACCTGAGCGGACTCT
CTGGCAAGGAACTGGCACGCGCACGCCGCGCTGCACTATCCAAGCAAGGGAAAGCAGCTGTTTCTAATAA
AACGGCTAGCGTAAACCGTAGCACTAAACAGGCGGCATCTTCGATCAATACAAATCAGGTGCGCTCTTCT
GTAAATGAAGTGCCCACTGATTACCAAATGGCGGATCAATTGTGCTCTACGATTGATCATGCTGACTTTG
GTACCGAAAGCAATCGCGTTAGAGATCTCTGCCGTCAACGCAGAGAGGCACTATCAACTATCGGTAAAAA
AGCGGTTAAAACCAACGGCAAGCCGTCGGGTCGCGTTCGACCACAGCAATCAGTGGTTCACAACGACGCA
ATGATCGAAAATGCCGGTGATACTAACCAATCATCGTCCACTTCATTAAATAATGAACTTTCCGAAATCT
GCTCCATAGCAGACGACATGCCGGAGCGTTTTGGTTCACAAGCCAAAACCGTCCGTGATATCTGCCGTGC
ACGCCGTCAAGCGCTCTCTGAGCGTGGAACTCGCGCCGTGCCGCCAAAGCCGCAATCTCAAGGTGGTCCA
GGACGCAATGGCTATCAAATTGATGGATACCTAGATACCGCACTTCATGGCCGCGATGCCGCCAAGCGCC
ACCGTGAAATGCTCTGTCAATACGGCCGCGGCACAGCACCTTCCTGCAAGCCAACAGGCCGTGTCAAAAA
TTCTGTACAGTCGGGCAACGCAGCGCCAAAAAAGGTTGAAACCGGTCACACCCTATCCGGCGGATCTGCA
GCTGCAACGCAAGTGGATCGTAAATCTCATGCTGCAGCTAACGAGCCGGGCACTTGCCGAGCAGCAGCTG
CTACCGAGTACGTAGGTACTGAGCAATTCACCTCTTTTTGCAATACCAGCCCCAAGCCAAATGCGACGAA
GGTCAATGTGACCACAACGGCTCGTGGTCGCCCTGTTAGCGGTACGGAAGTTTCACGGACCGAGAAGGTA
ACTGGCAACGAATCCGGTGTCTGCCGTAACGTTACCGGCACCGAATACATGAGTAATGAAGCTCACTTTT
CTCTATGTGGAACAGCCGCAAAGCCTTCACAAGCGGATAAAGTCATGTTCGGCGCCACAGCACGAACGCA
TCAAGTGGTCAGTGGCAGTGATGAATTCAGGCCCTCTTCTGTTACGGGTAACGAATCGGGTGCAAAACGC
ACAATTACCGGCTCGCAGTACGCAGACGAAGGTCTTGCGCGACTCACGATCAACGGAGCACCTGCAAAAG
TAGCCAGAACCCACACCTTTGCGGGCTCTGACGTTACCGGCACGGAAATCGGTCGCTCTACTCGCGTAAC
TGGTGATGAAAGCGGTTCGTGTCGTTCAATCTCAGGCACCGAGTATCTCAGTAACGAGCAATTCCAATCC
TTTTGTGACACAAAACCTCAACGCAGCCCGTTCAAGGTTGGCCAAGATCGCACGAACAAGGGTCAGTCTG
TGACTGGTAACTTGGTTGATCGTTCCGAACTGGTTACAGGTAACGAACCAGGTTCATGCTCTCGGGTTAC
AGGCTCTCAGTATGGCCAAAGCAAAATCTGCGGTGGTGGCGTGGGAAAAGTGCGCTCAATGCGCACCCTT
CGCGGCACCTCAGTATCTGGCCAACAGCTAGATCATGCCCCAAAGATGTCCGGTGACGAGCGCGGCGGGT
GCATGCCCGTCACCGGTAATGAGTACTACGGTCGTGAACATTTCGAACCGTTTTGTACGAGCACCCCAGA
GCCCGAAGCTCAATCAACTGAACAATCATTGACCTGTGAAGGACAAATTATTAGCGGCACTTCAGTTGAC
GCCAGTGATTTGGTCACAGGAAATGAAATCGGTGAACAGCAACTCATCAGCGGTGACGCCTATGTTGGCG
CGCAGCAGACAGGTTGCCTTCCCACTAGTCCACGCTTCAACCAAACTGGCAATGTTCAGTCAATGGGTTT
TAAGAACACCAATCAGCCAGAACAAAACTTTGCACCAGGTGAAGTAATGCCTACTGACTTTAGTATTCAA
ACCCCAGCTCGCTCGGCTCAGAATCGCATTACAGGTAACGACATTGCGCCCTCAGGTCGCATTACAGGCC
CTGGTATGCTGGCAACCGGCTTGATTACAGGAACCCCCGAATTCAGGCACGCTGCGCGCGAGTTGGTTGG
TTCTCCACAACCCATGGCAATGGCCATGGCCAACCGTAATAAGGCTGCTCAAGCACCTGTTGTGCAGCCA
GAAGTGGTTGCAACTCAGGAAAAGCCTGAGTTGGTATGTGCACCAAGAAGCGATCAAATGGATCGTGTGA
GTGGCGAAGGCAAAGAACGTTGCCACATCACTGGCGATGACTGGTCAGTTAACAAGCACATCACCGGTAC
AGCCGGTCAATGGGCGAGTGGTCGCAACCCTTCCATGCGCGGTAATGCGCGTGTGGTCGAAACCAGCGCG
TTTGCCAATCGCAATGTGCCAAAACCTGAAAAGCCGGGCTCCAAGATCACGGGCAGTAGTGGTAATGACA
CCCAAGGTAGTCTGATCACTTACTCCGGCGGCGCGCGCGGTTGAAGCGGTTAAGAGAAGATTTTCAGCCT
GATACAGATTAAATCAGAACGCAGAAGCGGTCTGATAAAACAGAATTTGCCTGGCGGCAGTAGCGCGGTG
GTCCCACCTGACCCCATGCCGAACTCAGAAGTGAAACGCCGTAGCGCCGATGGTAGTGTGGGGTATCCCC
ATGCGAGAGTAGGGAACTGCCAGGCATCAAATAAAACGAAAGGCTCAGTCGAAAGACTGGGCCTTTCGTT
TTATCTGTTGTTTGTCGGTGAACGCTCTCCTGAGTAGGACAAATCCGCCGGGAGCGGATTTGAACGTTGC
GAAGCAACGGCCCGGAGGGTGGCGGGCAGGACGCCCGCCATAAACTGCCAGGCATCAAATTAAGCAGAAG
GCCATCCTGACGGATGGCCTTTTCTGGCTGGATGATGGGGCGATTCAGGCCTGGTATGAGTCAGCAACAC
CTTCTTCACGAGGCAGACCTCAGCGCCCCCCCCCCCCTGCAGGTCGATCTGGTAACCCCAGCGCGGTTGC
TTTGTTCGATCCGCTGGCCGGTAAAACCCCAAGTTATCTATCTGGGAGCTTATCTTTGGGCCTATCGCAG
CAATAGCCTGGATGCGGGGCCGCCGATCGTGGTGTTCGACTATCAAACCGGCCGCAGTGGTCAACATGCC
GCCGAGTTTCTTCAGCACTGGCCAGCCAATGGACCAACCAATGGACCAACCAATGGACCAACCAATGTAC
CAACCAATGGACCAACCAATGGACCAACCAATGGGCAAGGCACCTTGATGGTCGATGACTACAGCGGGTA
CAAAGCCCTGTTCCGTGCGGGCGTGACCGAGCTTGGCTGCTGGGCCCATGCCCGGCGCAAGTTCTTTGAT
CTGCACAAGGCCAGCAATCATCCGGTTGCGCACGAGGCACTGTCGCGGATTGCCCGGTTGTATCTTGCAG
AAGAAGAGGCCCAAGGCATGGACATTGCGGGGCGGATGCAACACCGTGCCCTGCACAGCCTGCCGCAGTT
GCAGGACATGCACCAGTGGCTCAGAAATTGCATCAACGCATATAGCGCTAGCAGCACGCCATAGTGACTG
GCGATGCTGTCGGAATGGACGATATCCCGCAAGAGGCCCGGCAGTACCGGCATAACCAAGCCTATGCCCT
CATGACCAAAATCCCTTAACGTGAGTTTTCGTTCCACTGAGCGTCAGACCCCGTAGAAAAGATCAAAGGA
TCTTCTTGAGATCCTTTTTTTCTGCGCGTAATCTGCTGCTTGCAAACAAAAAAACCACCGCTACCAGCGG
TGGTTTGTTTGCCGGATCAAGAGCTACCAACTCTTTTTCCGAAGGTAACTGGCTTCAGCAGAGCGCAGAT
ACCAAATACTGTCCTTCTAGTGTAGCCGTAGTTAGGCCACCACTTCAAGAACTCTGTAGCACCGCCTACA
TACCTCGCTCTGCTAATCCTGTTACCAGTGGCTGCTGCCAGTGGCGATAAGTCGTGTCTTACCGGGTTGG
ACTCAAGACGATAGTTACCGGATAAGGCGCAGCGGTCGGGCTGAACGGGGGGTTCGTGCACACAGCCCAG
CTTGGAGCGAACGACCTACACCGAACTGAGATACCTACAGCGTGAGCTATGAGAAAGCGCCACGCTTCCC
GAAGGGAGAAAGGCGGACAGGTATCCGGTAAGCGGCAGGGTCGGAACAGGAGAGCGCACGAGGGAGCTTC
CAGGGGGAAACGCCTGGTATCTTTATAGTCCTGTCGGGTTTCGCCACCTCTGACTTGAGCGTCGATTTTT
GTGATGCTCGTCAGGGGGGCGGAGCCTATGGAAAAACGCCAGCAACGCGGCCTTTTTACGGTTCCTGGCC
TTTTGCTGGCCTTTTGCTCACATGTTCTTTCCTGCGTTAGGACCCAACGCTGCCCGAGATGCGCCGCGTG
CGGCTGCTGGAGATGGCGGACGCGATGGATATGTTCTGCCACCTGCGACTCAAACTTCTGATCTGGGATG
GCACGGGGGTGTGGCTCTGTCAGCGCCGGTTGCACCGGGGGCATTTTTATTGGCCAAAGCCCGGGGATGA
TCGGTTTATCATGAGTGCCGAACACTGGCAGTGGCTGACCACCGGGGTTGACTGGCAGAGGCTCTGCGCC
AAGCCACAGGCCCACTGGCAAGTGTGAGATTTTTCAGGATTTCGTCTTGAAAAATCAGCACATGCAGCCT
GGGGTTTGGTATAATCAACCTCATGATTTCAAACGCAGAAACCGGTCATTCATCCCCTGAAACGCCCTCC
GTGGCGTGGCTGATTGCGCAACTGGAACTGCGGGATTCTGAGTTGGCAAAACTTGATGCGGCACTGGTGC
AACGCAATCAAGACATCCGCCATTTAACCCAAAATCTTCATGCCAAAGACATCAAGATCAAGGCACTCAC
CCATGAACTGGCGTATTACCGCCGTATCCGCTTCGGGGCCAAAACCGAGGCCATGAGTGCCGAGCAACTG
CACCTGTTCGAAGACGATCTGGCCGAGGTAGTAAGCTTAGATCGACCTGCAGGGGGGGGGGGAAAGCCAC
GTTGTGTCTCAAAATC
Features (pLannotate 1.2.2; 14 found; start..end, strand, type, name):
     87..902     +  CDS            KanR: aminoglycoside phosphotransferase; aph(3')-Ia; confers resistance to kanamycin in bacteria or G418 (Geneticin®) in eukaryotes
   1062..1102    -  CDS            rop (fragment): Rop protein, which maintains plasmids at low copy number; rop
   1146..1223    +  promoter       lacIq promoter: lacI (mutant); In the lacIq allele, a single base change in the promoter boosts expression of the lacI gene about 10-fold.
   1224..2306    +  CDS            lacI: lac repressor; lacI; The lac repressor binds to the lac operator to inhibit transcription in E. coli. This inhibition can be relieved by adding lactose or isopropyl-β-D-thiogalactopyranoside (IPTG).
   2348..2365    +  promoter       tet promoter (fragment): E. coli promoter for tetracycline efflux protein gene
   2361..2462    -  CDS            yciV (fragment): RNAAM_ECOLI - Also known as trpH From Escherichia coli (strain K12).
   2538..2567    +  promoter       trc promoter: strong E. coli promoter; hybrid between the trp and lac UV5 promoters
   2575..2591    +  protein_bind   lac operator: The lac repressor binds to the lac operator to inhibit transcription in E. coli. This inhibition can be relieved by adding lactose or isopropyl-β-D-thiogalactopyranoside (IPTG). lac repressor encoded by lacI
   2618..5221    +  CDS            csoS2: CSOS2_HALNC - Experimental evidence at protein level: Swiss-Prot protein existence level 1. Unlike beta-carboxysomes, alpha-carboxysomes (Cb) can form without cargo protein. CsoS2 is essential for Cb formation and is also capable of targeting foreign proteins to the Cb. The Cb shell assembles with the aid of CsoS2; CsoS1A, CsoS1B and CsoS1C form the majority of the shell while CsoS4A and CsoS4B form vertices. CsoS1D forms pseudohexamers that probably control metabolite flux into and out of the shell. From Halothiobacillus neapolitanus (strain ATCC 23641 / c2) (Thiobacillus neapolitanus).
   5299..5414    +  ncRNA          5S rRNA: Accession: RF00001 - 5S ribosomal RNA
   5418..5504    +  terminator     rrnB T1 terminator: Escherichia coli rrnB; transcription terminator T1 from the E. coli rrnB gene
   5596..5623    +  terminator     rrnB T2 terminator: transcription terminator T2 from the E. coli rrnB gene
   6253..6368    -  CDS            TcR (fragment): tetracycline efflux protein; tet; confers resistance to tetracycline
   6446..7034    +  rep_origin     ori: high-copy-number ColE1/pMB1/pBR322/pUC origin of replication
