[The description below was written by a language model from this plasmid's Addgene catalogue record and pLannotate feature annotations shown in this document.]
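Description:
pJB51 is a bacterial expression and genome-integration plasmid built on the pSAV108 backbone, described as a shuttle vector between E. coli and the chemoautotroph Halothiobacillus neapolitanus. It is maintained in E. coli through a ColE1/pMB1-type origin of replication and selected with kanamycin via an aph(3')-Ia aminoglycoside phosphotransferase gene. According to the record, the same kanamycin marker travels with the gene of interest when the cassette integrates into a neutral site on the H. neapolitanus chromosome. The homology regions that would direct this integration are not annotated in the feature table, although unannotated stretches are present. Small fragments of rop, the tet promoter, yciV and the tetracycline resistance gene also appear and look like backbone remnants rather than functional parts.

The payload is a mutant allele of csoS2, the intrinsically disordered protein that is essential for α-carboxysome formation and helps the shell assemble. In this variant, three VTG tripeptide motifs in the first middle-region repeat (MR1), at residues 273–275, 284–286 and 295–297, are each replaced with AAA. The gene sits downstream of the trc promoter and a lac operator. A lacI gene driven by the lacIq promoter supplies repressor, so expression is IPTG-inducible. Transcription is terminated by the rrnB T1 and T2 terminators, preceded by the associated 5S rRNA segment. The insert was assembled by Golden Gate cloning. The construct is suited to testing how loss of these conserved repeat motifs affects CsoS2 function and carboxysome assembly when the allele is expressed from the H. neapolitanus genome.
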