Addgene plasmid #226308: pJB51
Purpose: E. coli and H. neapolitanus shuttle vector; integrates the gene of interest and a kanamycin resistance marker into a neutral site on the H. neapolitanus genome.
Depositing lab: David Savage. Depositing organization: University of California, Berkeley. Publication: Conserved and repetitive motifs in an intrinsically disordered protein drive ⍺-carboxysome assembly. Turnsek JB, Oltrogge LM, Savage DF. J Biol Chem. 2024 Jul 4;300(8):107532. doi: 10.1016/j.jbc.2024.107532. PubMed 38971311.
Backbone
  Vector backbone: pSAV108
  Backbone manufacturer: Savage Lab
  Vector type: Bacterial Expression
Growth in bacteria
  Bacterial resistance: Kanamycin, 50 μg/mL
  Growth temperature: 37°C
  Growth strain: DH5alpha
  Copy number: Unknown
Gene/Insert
  Gene/Insert name: CsoS2 with V(T/S)G to AAA CsoS2 MR1
  Species: H. neapolitanus
  Insert size (bp): 2613
  Mutation: VTG273-275AAA, VTG284-286AAA, VTG295-297AAA
  Promoter: pTRC
  Cloning method: Golden Gate
Terms and licenses: Academic/Nonprofit Terms; Industry Terms: Not Available to Industry
How to cite: pJB51 was a gift from David Savage (Addgene plasmid # 226308 ; http://n2t.net/addgene:226308 ; RRID:Addgene_226308)
